LOCUS       Exported 782 bp ds-DNA linear SYN 01-SEP-2021
DEFINITION  synthetic linear DNA
ACCESSION   .
VERSION     .
KEYWORDS    UQ5827
SOURCE      synthetic DNA construct
  ORGANISM  synthetic DNA construct
REFERENCE   1 (bases 1 to 782)
  TITLE     Gary Roberts unpublished plasmids
  JOURNAL   Unpublished
REFERENCE   2 (bases 1 to 782)
  AUTHORS   .
  TITLE     Direct Submission
  JOURNAL   Exported Sep 1, 2021 from SnapGene Server 1.1.58
            http://www.snapgene.com
FEATURES             Location/Qualifiers
     source          1..782
                     /organism="synthetic DNA construct"
                     /mol_type="other DNA"
     primer_bind     complement(261..278)
                     /label=M13 Forward
                     /note="In lacZ gene. Also called M13-F20 or M13 (-21)
                     Forward"
     primer_bind     complement(261..277)
                     /label=M13 fwd
                     /note="common sequencing primer, one of multiple similar
                     variants"
     primer_bind     complement(270..292)
                     /label=M13/pUC Forward
                     /note="In lacZ gene"
ORIGIN
        1 ggtccgggga ccacggcggc accagccggc cggttcgggt ttcatgtacg ttttccgcta
       61 gttggcgcgc gtgaacccgc cgttcgggaa attgcgttga attgctgcat tgcattgtga
      121 aatccttgct taaaggcccg tgacgtttcc ggccgtgcga ctttgacgac aaaggaggcc
      181 agtgtgatcc gtcgacctgc agggggggct agagaggaaa cagctatgac catgattacg
      241 ccaagctttc cggggaattc actggccgtc gttttacaac gtcgtgactg ggaaaaccct
      301 ggcgttaccc aacttaatcg ccttgcagca catccccctt tcgccagctg gcgtaatagc
      361 gaagaggccc gcaccgatcg cccttcccaa cagttgcgca gcctgaatgg cgaatggcgc
      421 tttgcctggt ttccggcacc agaagcggtg ccggaaagct ggctggagtg cgatcttcct
      481 gaggccgata ctgtcgtcgt cccctcaaac tggcagatgc acggttacga tgcgcccatc
      541 tacaccaacg tgacctatcc cattacggtc aatccgccgt ttgttcccac ggagaatccg
      601 acgggttgtt actcgctcac atttaatgtt gatgaaagct ggctacagga aggccagacg
      661 cgaattattt ttgatggcgt taactcggcg tttcatctgt ggtgcaacgg gcgctgggtc
      721 ggttacggcc aggacagtcg tttgccgtct gaatttgacc tgagcgcatt tttacgcgcc
      781 ga
//
