>Addgene plasmid #37174 | UQ5827 | addgene partial sequence | sequence record 47867 | pRcoM1bs-R 5'-GAGAGGCGGTTTGCGTATT
AGTGAGACGGGCAACAGCTGATTGCCCTTCACCGCCTGGCCCTGAGAGAGTTGCAGCAAGCGGTCCACGC
TGGTTTGCCCCAGCAGGCGAAAATCCTGTTTGATGGTGGTTAACGGCGGGATATAACATGAGCTGTCTTC
GGTATCGTCGTATCCCACTACCGAGATATCCGCACCAACGCGCAGCCCGGACTCGGTAATGGCGCGCATT
GCGCCCAGCGCCATCTGATCGTTGGCAACCAGCATCGCAGTGGGAACGATGCCCTCATTCAGCATTTGCA
TGGTTTGTTGAAAACCGGACATGGCACTCCAGTCGCCTTCCCGTTCCGCTATCGGCTGAATTTGATTGCG
AGTGAGATATTTATGCCAGCCAGCCAGACGCAGACGCGCCGAGACAGAACTTAATGGGCCCGCTAACAGC
GCGATTTGCTGGTGACCCAATGCGACCAGATGCTCCACGCCCAGTCGCGTACCGTCTTCATGGGAGAAAA
TAATACTGTTGATGGGTGTCTGGTCAGAGACATCAAGAAATAACGCCGGAACATTAGTGCAGGCAGCTTC
CACAGCAATGGCATCCTGGTCATCCAGCGGATAGTTAATGATCAGCCCACTGACGCGTTGCGCGAGAAGA
TTGTGCACCGCCGCTTTACAGGCTTCGACGCCGCTTCGTTCTACCATCGACACCACCACGCTGGCACCCA
GTTGATCGGCGCGAGATTTAATCGCCGCGACAATTTGCGACGGCGCGTGCAGGGCCAGACTGGAGGTGGC
AACGCCAATCAGCAACGACTGTTTGCCCGCCAGTTGTTGTGCCACGCGGTTGGGAATGTAATTCAGCTCC
GCCATCGCCGCTTCCACTTTTTTCCCGCGTTTTCGCAGAAACGTGGCTGGCCTGGTTCACCACGCGGGAA
ACGGTCTGATAAGAG
