[The description below was written by a language model from this plasmid's Addgene catalogue record and the feature table of its GenBank file.]
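Description:
UQ5827 is the strain designation for an E. coli DH5alpha stock carrying the plasmid pUX3056, a bacterial cloning construct maintained at high copy number under ampicillin selection. According to the record, pUX3056 was built by taking a roughly 5-kb BamHI + XhoI fragment from another plasmid, pUX3009, and ligating it into pEXT20 that had been cut with BamHI and SalI. Because XhoI and SalI leave compatible overhangs, that junction would be a hybrid that neither enzyme is expected to recut, while the BamHI site should be regenerated. The origin of replication and the resistance gene are not annotated, so they can only be inferred from the high-copy and ampicillin fields.

The record does not state what genes, promoters or regulatory elements lie within the 5-kb fragment. The only functional hint is the depositor's comment that the plasmid is useful for mutagenesis and excision of the "d + e + f" binding region, which suggests it serves as an intermediate for manipulating a set of DNA binding sites. The name of the listed 3′ sequencing primer points toward an RcoM-related target region, but this is not spelled out, and further usage details are referred to a separate document. The repository notes that the plasmid has not been functionally tested.

The available sequence record covers only 782 bp of the plasmid, as a linear partial read. Its only annotations are overlapping M13/pUC forward primer binding sites, typical of lacZ-derived polylinker flanks, so it neither confirms nor clarifies the insert's content.
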