Addgene plasmid #37174: UQ5827
Depositing lab: Gary Roberts. Depositing organization: University of Wisconsin, Madison.
Backbone
  Vector backbone: pUX3056
  Modifications to backbone: ~5-kb BamHI + XhoI fragment from pUX3009 cloned into BamHI + SalI-cut pEXT20.
Growth in bacteria
  Bacterial resistance: Ampicillin, 100 μg/mL
  Growth temperature: 37°C
  Growth strain: DH5alpha
  Copy number: High Copy
Gene/Insert
  Gene/Insert name: ~5-kb BamHI + XhoI fragment from pUX3009 cloned into BamHI + SalI-cut pEXT20
  Cloning method: Unknown
  Sequencing primers: 5′ NA; 3′ pRcoM1bs-R
Terms and licenses: Academic/Nonprofit Terms; Industry Terms: Not Available to Industry
Depositor comments: This strain contains Roberts lab plasmid pUX3056 which contains ~5-kb BamHI + XhoI fragment from pUX3009 cloned into BamHI + SalI-cut pEXT20. Useful for mutagenesis and excision of the “d + e + f” binding region. For strain usage details see attached pdf. Please note that Addgene has not tested this plasmid functionally.
How to cite: UQ5827 was a gift from Gary Roberts (Addgene plasmid # 37174)
